>Addgene plasmid #226188 | pAAV Syn Barcode14 | addgene full sequence | sequence record 447878 | Addgene NGS Result
CTGCATTAATGAATCGGCCAACGCGCGGGGAGAGGCGGTTTGCGTATTGGGCGCTCTTCCGCTTCCTCGC
TCACTGACTCGCTGCGCTCGGTCGTTCGGCTGCGGCGAGCGGTATCAGCTCACTCAAAGGCGGTAATACG
GTTATCCACAGAATCAGGGGATAACGCAGGAAAGAACATGTGAGCAAAAGGCCAGCAAAAGGCCAGGAAC
CGTAAAAAGGCCGCGTTGCTGGCGTTTTTCCATAGGCTCCGCCCCCCTGACGAGCATCACAAAAATCGAC
GCTCAAGTCAGAGGTGGCGAAACCCGACAGGACTATAAAGATACCAGGCGTTTCCCCCTGGAAGCTCCCT
CGTGCGCTCTCCTGTTCCGACCCTGCCGCTTACCGGATACCTGTCCGCCTTTCTCCCTTCGGGAAGCGTG
GCGCTTTCTCATAGCTCACGCTGTAGGTATCTCAGTTCGGTGTAGGTCGTTCGCTCCAAGCTGGGCTGTG
TGCACGAACCCCCCGTTCAGCCCGACCGCTGCGCCTTATCCGGTAACTATCGTCTTGAGTCCAACCCGGT
AAGACACGACTTATCGCCACTGGCAGCAGCCACTGGTAACAGGATTAGCAGAGCGAGGTATGTAGGCGGT
GCTACAGAGTTCTTGAAGTGGTGGCCTAACTACGGCTACACTAGAAGAACAGTATTTGGTATCTGCGCTC
TGCTGAAGCCAGTTACCTTCGGAAAAAGAGTTGGTAGCTCTTGATCCGGCAAACAAACCACCGCTGGTAG
CGGTGGTTTTTTTGTTTGCAAGCAGCAGATTACGCGCAGAAAAAAAGGATCTCAAGAAGATCCTTTGATC
TTTTCTACGGGGTCTGACGCTCAGTGGAACGAAAACTCACGTTAAGGGATTTTGGTCATGAGATTATCAA
AAAGGATCTTCACCTAGATCCTTTTAAATTAAAAATGAAGTTTTAAATCAATCTAAAGTATATATGAGTA
AACTTGGTCTGACAGTTACCAATGCTTAATCAGTGAGGCACCTATCTCAGCGATCTGTCTATTTCGTTCA
TCCATAGTTGCCTGACTCCCCGTCGTGTAGATAACTACGATACGGGAGGGCTTACCATCTGGCCCCAGTG
CTGCAATGATACCGCGAGACCCACGCTCACCGGCTCCAGATTTATCAGCAATAAACCAGCCAGCCGGAAG
GGCCGAGCGCAGAAGTGGTCCTGCAACTTTATCCGCCTCCATCCAGTCTATTAATTGTTGCCGGGAAGCT
AGAGTAAGTAGTTCGCCAGTTAATAGTTTGCGCAACGTTGTTGCCATTGCTACAGGCATCGTGGTGTCAC
GCTCGTCGTTTGGTATGGCTTCATTCAGCTCCGGTTCCCAACGATCAAGGCGAGTTACATGATCCCCCAT
GTTGTGCAAAAAAGCGGTTAGCTCCTTCGGTCCTCCGATCGTTGTCAGAAGTAAGTTGGCCGCAGTGTTA
TCACTCATGGTTATGGCAGCACTGCATAATTCTCTTACTGTCATGCCATCCGTAAGATGCTTTTCTGTGA
CTGGTGAGTACTCAACCAAGTCATTCTGAGAATAGTGTATGCGGCGACCGAGTTGCTCTTGCCCGGCGTC
AATACGGGATAATACCGCGCCACATAGCAGAACTTTAAAAGTGCTCATCATTGGAAAACGTTCTTCGGGG
CGAAAACTCTCAAGGATCTTACCGCTGTTGAGATCCAGTTCGATGTAACCCACTCGTGCACCCAACTGAT
CTTCAGCATCTTTTACTTTCACCAGCGTTTCTGGGTGAGCAAAAACAGGAAGGCAAAATGCCGCAAAAAA
GGGAATAAGGGCGACACGGAAATGTTGAATACTCATACTCTTCCTTTTTCAATATTATTGAAGCATTTAT
CAGGGTTATTGTCTCATGAGCGGATACATATTTGAATGTATTTAGAAAAATAAACAAATAGGGGTTCCGC
GCACATTTCCCCGAAAAGTGCCACCTAAATTGTAAGCGTTAATATTTTGTTAAAATTCGCGTTAAATTTT
TGTTAAATCAGCTCATTTTTTAACCAATAGGCCGAAATCGGCAAAATCCCTTATAAATCAAAAGAATAGA
CCGAGATAGGGT
[37 nt withheld, positions 2113-2149]
AAAGAACGTGGACTCCAACGTCAAAGG
[49 nt withheld, positions 2177-2225]
T
[91 nt withheld, positions 2227-2317]
G
[124 nt withheld, positions 2319-2442]
CCCATTCGCCATTCAGGCTGCGCAACTGTTGGGAAGGGCGATCGGTGCGGGCCTCTTCGCTATTACGCCA
GCTGCGCGCTCGCTCGCTCACTGAGGCCGCCCGGGCAAAGCCCGGGCGTCGGGCGACCTTTGGTCGCCCG
GCCTCAGTGAGCGAGCGAGCGCGCAGAGAGGGAGTGGCCAACTCCATCACTAGGGGTTCCTTGTAGTTAA
TGATTAACCCGCCATGCTACTTATCTACGTAGCCATGCTCTAGGAAGATCCGAGCTCCAGTGTGCTGGAA
TTCGCCCTTTTCAGTATTTAAATTGACGACCGACCCCGACCCACTGGACAAGCACCCAACCCCCATTCCC
CAAATTGCGCATCCCCTATCAGAGAGGGGGAGGGGAAACAGGATGCGGCGAGGCGCGTGCGCACTGCCAG
CTTCAGCACCGCGGACAGTGCCTTCGCCCCCGCCTGGCGGCGCGCGCCACCGCCGCCTCAGCACTGAAGG
CGCGCTGACGTCACTCGCCGGTCCCCCGCAAACTCCCCTTCCCGGCCACCTTGGTCGCGTCCGCGCCGCC
GCCGGCCCAGCCGGACCGCACCACGCGAGGCGCGAGATAGGGGGGCACGGGCGCGACCATCTGCGCTGCG
GCGCCGGCGACTCAGCGCTGCCTCAGTCTGCGGTGGGCAGCGGAGGAGTCGTGTCGTGCCTGAGAGCGCA
GCTGTGCTCCTGGGCACCGCGCAGTCCGCCCCCGCGGCTCCTGGCCAGACCACCCCTAGGACCCCCTGCC
CCAAGTCGCAGCCGTTGGATCAGGTAAGTATCAAGGTTACAAGACAGGTTTAAGGAGACCAATAGAAACT
GGGCTTGTCGAGACAGAGAAGACTCTTGCGTTTCTGATAGGCACCTATTGGTCTTACTGACATCCACTTT
GCCTTTCTCTCCACAGGTGATGATATCACTAGTGCCACCATGAAGAGAACAGCTCTAAAGGAACACAGAG
AAAGATGTAGTAATCCGTGTGGAAATACGGATCGTTCAAAAGGGTCCTGCTCTCCTCACACCGATCGGGG
CCTTCCTCCTACGATACCATATCACACGGGTCCTCACACAAGTTCGCCACTATAATAATAAGCTAGCAAG
CTTAATCAACCTCTGGATTACAAAATTTGTGAAAGATTGACTGGTATTCTTAACTATGTTGCTCCTTTTA
CGCTATGTGGATACGCTGCTTTAATGCCTTTGTATCATGCTATTGCTTCCCGTATGGCTTTCATTTTCTC
CTCCTTGTATAAATCCTGGTTGCTGTCTCTTTATGAGGAGTTGTGGCCCGTTGTCAGGCAACGTGGCGTG
GTGTGCACTGTGTTTGCTGACGCAACCCCCACTGGTTGGGGCATTGCCACCACCTGTCAGCTCCTTTCCG
GGACTTTCGCTTTCCCCCTCCCTATTGCCACGGCGGAACTCATCGCCGCCTGCCTTGCCCGCTGCTGGAC
AGGGGCTCGGCTGTTGGGCACTGACAATTCCGTGGTGTTGTCGGGGAAATCATCGTCCTTTCCTTGGCTG
CTCGCCTGTGTTGCCACCTGGATTCTGCGCGGGACGTCCTTCTGCTACGTCCCTTCGGCCCTCAATCCAG
CGGACCTTCCTTCCCGCGGCCTGCTGCCGGCTCTGCGGCCTCTTCCGCGTCTTCGCCTTCGCCCTCAGAC
GAGTCGGATCTCCCTTTGGGCCGCCTCCCCGCGCGGCCGCTTCGAGCAGACATGATAAGATACATTGATG
AGTTTGGACAAACCACAACTAGAATGCAGTGAAAAAAATGCTTTATTTGTGAAATTTGTGATGCTATTGC
TTTATTTGTAACCATTATAAGCTGCAATAAACAAGTTAACAACAACAATTGCATTCATTTTATGTTTCAG
GTTCAGGGGGAGATGTGGGAGGTTTTTTAAAGCAAGTAAAACCTCTACAAATGTGGTAAAATCGATAAGG
ATCTTCCTAGAGCATGGCTACGTAGATAAGTAGCATGGCGGGTTAATCATTAACTACAAGGAACCCCTAG
TGATGGAGTTGGCCACTCCCTCTCTGCGCGCTCGCTCGCTCACTGAGGCCGGGCGACCAAAGGTCGCCCG
ACGCCCGGGCTTTGCCCGGGCGGCCTCAGTGAGCGAGCGAGCGCGCAG
Features (pLannotate 1.2.2; 13 found; start..end, strand, type, name):
    237..825     -  rep_origin     ori: high-copy-number ColE1/pMB1/pBR322/pUC origin of replication
    996..1856    -  CDS            AmpR: β-lactamase; bla; confers resistance to ampicillin, carbenicillin, and related antibiotics
   1857..1961    -  promoter       AmpR promoter: bla
   2014..2442    -  rep_origin     f1 ori (sequence partly withheld): f1 bacteriophage origin of replication; arrow indicates direction of (+) strand synthesis
   2447..2516    -  CDS            lacZα (fragment): LacZα fragment of β-galactosidase; lacZ fragment
   2511..2643    -  repeat_region  AAV2 ITR (fragment): inverted terminal repeat of adeno-associated virus serotype 2 inverted
   2746..3143    +  promoter       hSyn promoter (fragment): human synapsin I promoter; confers neuron-specific expression (Kügler et al., 2003)
   3236..3368    +  intron         chimeric intron: chimera between introns from human β-globin and immunoglobulin heavy chain genes
   3566..4154    +  misc_feature   WPRE: woodchuck hepatitis virus posttranscriptional regulatory element
   4178..4299    -  polyA_signal   SV40 poly(A) signal: SV40 polyadenylation signal
   4322..4390    -  CDS            large T antigen (fragment): large T antigen from SV40 (simian virus 40)
   4461..4       +  repeat_region  AAV2 ITR (across the origin): inverted terminal repeat of adeno-associated virus serotype 2 inverted
   4588..54      -  CDS            lacI (fragment) (across the origin): lac repressor; lacI; The lac repressor binds to the lac operator to inhibit transcription in E. coli. This inhibition can be relieved by adding lactose or isopropyl-β-D-thiogalactopyranoside (IPTG).
