[The description below was written by a language model from this plasmid's Addgene catalogue record and pLannotate feature annotations shown in this document.]
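Description:
pAAV Syn Barcode14 is an adeno-associated virus transfer plasmid built on a pAAV backbone, intended for packaging into recombinant AAV and delivery to neurons. In bacteria it replicates from a high-copy ColE1/pUC-type origin and is selected with ampicillin through the β-lactamase gene and its native promoter. An f1 phage origin is also present. Short annotated fragments of lacZα, lacI and SV40 large T antigen appear to be backbone or junction remnants rather than functional genes. The recommended recombination-deficient host strain is consistent with the need to keep the repeat-rich AAV2 inverted terminal repeats intact.

The two AAV2 ITRs flank the expression cassette and provide the cis signals for genome replication and encapsidation. Within them, a human synapsin I promoter (annotated as a fragment) confers neuron-specific transcription and is followed by a chimeric β-globin/immunoglobulin intron that promotes splicing and efficient expression. The unannotated gap of roughly 200 nt between the intron and the WPRE is where the insert most likely sits, although the feature table does not label it. That insert is a short synthetic barcode sequence, which the depositor notes was entered in the gRNA/shRNA field simply as a place to record it; it is not described as a guide or hairpin RNA. Downstream, the WPRE enhances transcript stability and abundance. An SV40 polyadenylation signal follows, although the annotation places it on the opposite strand to the promoter. No fluorescent reporter or protein tag is annotated.

The stated purpose is expression mapping. The name suggests it is one of a numbered series of barcoded vectors in which each transcribed barcode serves as a distinguishable RNA label in transduced neurons, but the record does not specify the detection method.
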