Addgene plasmid #226188: pAAV Syn Barcode14
Purpose: Expression mapping
Depositing lab: Scott Sternson. Depositing organization: University of California, San Diego (UCSD).
Backbone
  Vector backbone: pAAV
  Vector type: AAV
Growth in bacteria
  Bacterial resistance: Ampicillin, 100 μg/mL
  Growth temperature: 37°C
  Growth strain: NEB Stable
  Copy number: High Copy
Gene/Insert
  Gene/Insert name: Syn Barcode14
  gRNA/shRNA sequence: ATGAAGAGAACAGCTCTAAAGGAACACAGAGAAAGATGTAGTAATCCGTGTGGAAATACGGATCGTTCAAAAGGGTCCTGCTCTCCTCACACCGATCGGGGCCTTCCTCCTACGATACCATATCACACGGGTCCTCACACAAGTTCGCCACTA TAATAATAA
  Species: Synthetic
  Cloning method: Restriction Enzyme; 5′ cloning site Unknown (unknown if destroyed)
Terms and licenses: Academic/Nonprofit Terms; Industry Terms: Not Available to Industry
Depositor comments: Barcode sequence listed in "gRNA sequence" field.
How to cite: pAAV Syn Barcode14 was a gift from Scott Sternson (Addgene plasmid # 226188 ; http://n2t.net/addgene:226188 ; RRID:Addgene_226188)
